Addgene plasmid #197555: pEPOZ1KN0148
Purpose: Level 1 gene expression cassette
Depositing lab: Nicola Patron. Depositing organization: Earlham Institute. Publication: Tuning Plant Promoters Using a Simple Split Luciferase Method to Assess Transcription Factor-DNA Interactions. Cai YM, Witham S, Patron NJ. ACS Synth Biol. 2023 Nov 17;12(11):3482-3486. doi: 10.1021/acssynbio.3c00094. Epub 2023 Oct 19. PubMed 37856867.
Backbone
  Vector backbone: pCK2
  Vector type: Synthetic Biology
Growth in bacteria
  Bacterial resistance: Kanamycin, 50 μg/mL
  Growth temperature: 37°C
  Growth strain: DH5alpha
  Copy number: High Copy
Gene/Insert
  Gene/Insert name: 2xCaMV35s::TMV::AtARF9:GR::35sT
  Species: Synthetic
  Cloning method: Restriction Enzyme; 5′ cloning site BsaI (destroyed during cloning); 3′ cloning site BsaI (destroyed during cloning)
Terms and licenses: Academic/Nonprofit Terms; Industry Terms: Not Available to Industry
Depositor comments: Please visit https://doi.org/10.1101/2023.02.13.528283 for bioRxiv preprint.
How to cite: pEPOZ1KN0148 was a gift from Nicola Patron (Addgene plasmid # 197555 ; http://n2t.net/addgene:197555 ; RRID:Addgene_197555)
