[The description below was written by a language model from this plasmid's Addgene catalogue record and pLannotate feature annotations shown in this document.]
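Description:
pEPOZ1KN0148 is a Level 1 plant gene expression cassette assembled by BsaI-based (Golden Gate-style) cloning into the pCK2 backbone, with the BsaI sites destroyed during assembly. The 10.2 kb plasmid has the architecture of a binary vector. A high-copy ColE1/pUC-type origin, accompanied by the pBR322 bom region and a remnant of rop, supports propagation in E. coli. The pVS1 oriV, RepA and StaA functions provide replication and stable maintenance in Agrobacterium. Selection in bacteria is through a kanamycin resistance gene, aph(3')-Ia, which lies outside the T-DNA. No plant selectable marker is annotated between the borders.

The nopaline-type left and right T-DNA border repeats flank a single transcription unit. An enhanced CaMV 35S promoter with a duplicated enhancer region drives strong constitutive expression. The tobacco mosaic virus Ω leader follows it and acts as a translational enhancer. The coding region is Arabidopsis thaliana AUXIN RESPONSE FACTOR 9 (ARF9), a transcription factor that binds auxin-responsive promoter elements. ARF9 is followed by a fragment of the rat glucocorticoid receptor (GR), and the cassette ends with the CaMV 35S polyadenylation signal.

GR fusions of this kind are generally used to hold a transcription factor in the cytoplasm until a glucocorticoid such as dexamethasone is applied, which makes its nuclear activity chemically inducible. The record itself does not spell out this use. The associated work concerns tuning plant promoters and assessing transcription factor–DNA interactions, so the construct most likely serves as an effector for Agrobacterium-mediated expression of ARF9 in plant cells, or as a part for assembly into higher-level multigene constructs.
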