Features (pLannotate 1.2.2; 15 found; start..end, strand, type, name):
    337..376     +  CDS            rop (fragment): Rop protein, which maintains plasmids at low copy number; rop
    478..618     +  misc_feature   bom: basis of mobility region from pBR322
    804..1392    -  rep_origin     ori: high-copy-number ColE1/pMB1/pBR322/pUC origin of replication
   1480..2295    -  CDS            KanR: aminoglycoside phosphotransferase; aph(3')-Ia; confers resistance to kanamycin in bacteria or G418 (Geneticin®) in eukaryotes
   2728..2752    +  misc_feature   LB T-DNA repeat: left border repeat from nopaline C58 T-DNA
   2856..3532    +  promoter       CaMV 35S promoter (enhanced): cauliflower mosaic virus 35S promoter with a duplicated enhancer region
   3557..3610    +  misc_feature   TMV Ω: translational enhancer from the tobacco mosaic virus 5'-leader sequence (Gallie et al., 1988)
   3619..5502    +  CDS            ARF9: ARFI_ARATH - Experimental evidence at protein level: Swiss-Prot protein existence level 1. Auxin response factors (ARFs) are transcriptional factors that bind specifically to the DNA sequence 5'-TGTCTC-3' found in the auxin-responsive promoter elements (AuxREs). Could act as transcriptional activator or repressor. Formation of heterodimers with Aux/IAA proteins may alter their ability to modulate early auxin response genes expression. From Arabidopsis thaliana (Mouse-ear cress).
   5563..6393    +  CDS            Nr3c1 (fragment): GCR_RAT - Also known as Grl. Experimental evidence at protein level: Swiss-Prot protein existence level 1. [Isoform A]: Has transcriptional activation and repression activity. Mediates glucocorticoid-induced apoptosis. Promotes accurate chromosome segregation during mitosis. May act as a tumor suppressor. May play a negative role in adipogenesis through the regulation of lipolytic and antilipogenic gene expression. From Rattus norvegicus (Rat).
   6431..6605    +  polyA_signal   CaMV poly(A) signal: cauliflower mosaic virus polyadenylation signal
   6626..6650    +  misc_feature   RB T-DNA repeat: right border repeat from nopaline C58 T-DNA
   6990..7391    +  CDS            Y4CG_SINFN (fragment): Protein inferred from homology: Swiss-Prot protein existence level 3. From Sinorhizobium fredii (strain NBRC 101917 / NGR234).
   7951..8580    +  CDS            pVS1 StaA: stability protein from the Pseudomonas plasmid pVS1 (Heeb et al., 2000)
   9009..10082   +  CDS            pVS1 RepA: replication protein from the Pseudomonas plasmid pVS1 (Heeb et al., 2000)
  10148..134     +  rep_origin     pVS1 oriV (across the origin): origin of replication for the Pseudomonas plasmid pVS1 (Heeb et al., 2000)
>Addgene plasmid #197555 | pEPOZ1KN0148 | addgene full sequence | sequence record 386950 | Addgene NGS Result
GGGAACCCAAAGCCGTACATTGGGAACCGGTCACACATGTAAGTGACTGATATAAAAGAGAAAAAAGGCG
ATTTTTCCGCCTAAAACTCTTTAAAACTTATTAAAACTCTTAAAACCCGCCTGGCCTGTGCATAACTGTC
TGGCCAGCGCACAGCCGAAGTGCTGCAAAAAGCGCCTACCCTTCGGTCGCTGCGCTCCCTACGCCCCGCC
GCTTCGCGTCGGCCTATCGCGGCCGCTGGCCGCTCAAAAATGGCTGGCCTACGGCCAGGCAATCTACCAG
GGCGCGGACAAGCCGCGCCGTCGCCACTCGACCGCCGGCGCCCACATCAAGGCACCCTGCCTCGCGCGTT
TCGGTGATGACGGTGAAAACCTCTGACACATGCAGCTCCCGGTGACGGTCACAGCTTGTCTGTAAGCGGA
TGCCGGGAGCAGACAAGCCCGTCAGGGCGCGTCAGCGGGTGTTGGCGGGTGTCGGGGCGCAGCCATGACC
CAGTCACGTAGCGATAGCGGAGTGTATACTGGCTTAACTATGCGGCATCAGAGCAGATTGTACTGAGAGT
GCACCATATGCGGTGTGAAATACCGCACAGATGCGTAAGGAGAAAATACCGCATCAGGCGCTCATCCGCT
TCCTCGCTCACTGACTCGCTGCGCTCGGTCGTTCGGCTGCGGCGAGCGGTATCAGCTCACTCAAAGGCGG
TAATACGGTTATCCACAGAATCAGGGGATAACGCAGGAAAGAACATGTGAGCAAAAGGCCAGCAAAAGGC
CAGGAACCGTAAAAAGGCCGCGTTGCTGGCGTTTTTCCATAGGCTCCGCCCCCCTGACGAGCATCACAAA
AATCGACGCTCAAGTCAGAGGTGGCGAAACCCGACAGGACTATAAAGATACCAGGCGTTTCCCCCTGGAA
GCTCCCTCGTGCGCTCTCCTGTTCCGACCCTGCCGCTTACCGGATACCTGTCCGCCTTTCTCCCTTCGGG
AAGCGTGGCGCTTTCTCATAGCTCACGCTGTAGGTATCTCAGTTCGGTGTAGGTCGTTCGCTCCAAGCTG
GGCTGTGTGCACGAACCCCCCGTTCAGCCCGACCGCTGCGCCTTATCCGGTAACTATCGTCTTGAGTCCA
ACCCGGTAAGACACGACTTATCGCCACTGGCAGCAGCCACTGGTAACAGGATTAGCAGAGCGAGGTATGT
AGGCGGTGCTACAGAGTTCTTGAAGTGGTGGCCTAACTACGGCTACACTAGAAGGACAGTATTTGGTATC
TGCGCTCTGCTGAAGCCAGTTACCTTCGGAAAAAGAGTTGGTAGCTCTTGATCCGGCAAACAAACCACCG
CTGGTAGCGGTGGTTTTTTTGTTTGCAAGCAGCAGATTACGCGCAGAAAAAAAGGATCTCAAGAAGATCC
TTTGATCTTTTCTACGGGGTCTGACGCTCAGTGGAACGAAAACTCACGTTAAGGGATTTTGGTCATGCAT
TCTAGGTGATTAGAAAAACTCATCGAGCATCAAATGAAACTGCAATTTATTCATATCAGGATTATCAATA
CCATATTTTTGAAAAAGCCGTTTCTGTAATGAAGGAGAAAACTCACCGAGGCAGTTCCATAGGATGGCAA
GATCCTGGTATCGGTCTGCGATTCCGACTCGTCCAACATCAATACAACCTATTAATTTCCCCTCGTCAAA
AATAAGGTTATCAAGTGAGAAATCACCATGAGTGACGACTGAATCCGGTGAGAATGGCAAAAGTTTATGC
ATTTCTTTCCAGACTTGTTCAACAGGCCAGCCATTACGCTCGTCATCAAAATCACTCGCATCAACCAAAC
CGTTATTCATTCGTGATTGCGCCTGAGCGAGTCGAAATACGCGATCGCTGTTAAAAGGACAATTACAAAC
AGGAATCGAATGCAACCGGCGCAGGAACACTGCCAGCGCATCAACAATATTTTCACCTGAATCAGGATAT
TCTTCTAATACCTGGAATGCTGTTTTCCCTGGGATCGCAGTGGTGAGTAACCATGCATCATCAGGAGTAC
GGATAAAATGCTTGATGGTCGGAAGAGGCATAAATTCCGTCAGCCAGTTTAGTCTGACCATCTCATCTGT
AACATCATTGGCAACGCTACCTTTGCCATGTTTCAGAAACAACTCTGGCGCATCGGGCTTCCCATACAAT
CGGTAGATTGTCGCACCTGATTGCCCGACATTATCGCGAGCCCATTTATACCCATATAAATCAGCATCCA
TGTTGGAATTTAATCGCGGCCTTGAGCAAGACGTTTCCCGTTGAATATGGCTCATAACAGAACTTATTAT
TTCCTTCCTCTTTTCTACAGTATTTAAAGATACCCCAAGAAGCTAATTATAACAAGACGAACTCCAATTC
ACTGTTCCTTGCATTCTAAAACCTTAAATACCAGAAAACAGCTTTTTCAAAGTTGTTTTCAAAGTTGGCG
TATAACATAGTATCGACGGAGCCGATTTTGAAACCGCGGTGATCACAGGCAGCAACGCTCTGTCATCGTT
ACAATCAACATGCTACCCTCCGCGAGATCATCCGTGTTTCAAACCCGGCAGCTTAGTTGCCGTTCTTCCG
AATAGCATCGGTAACATGAGCAAAGTCTGCCGCCTTACAACGGCTCTCCCGCTGACGCCGTCCCGGACTG
ATGGGCTGCCTGTATCGAGTGGTGATTTTGTGCCGAGCTGCCGGTCGGGGAGCTGTTGGCTGGCTGGTGG
CAGGATATATTGTGGTGTAAACATAACGAATTGCTCTTCAGCAAGGAGGTCAACATGGTGGAGCACGACA
CTCTGGTCTACTCCAAAAATGTCAAAGATACAGTCTCAGAAGATCAAAGGGCTATTGAGACTTTTCAACA
AAGGATAATTTCGGGAAACCTCCTCGGATTCCATTGCCCAGCTATCTGTCACTTCATCGAAAGGACAGTA
GAAAAGGAAGGTGGCTCCTACAAATGCCATCATTGCGATAAAGGAAAGGCTATCATTCAAGATCTCTCTG
CCGACAGTGGTCCCAAAGATGGACCCCCACCCACGAGGAGCATCGTGGAAAAAGAAGAGGTTCCAACCAC
GTCTACAAAGCAAGTGGATTGATGTGATAACATGGTGGAGCACGACACTCTGGTCTACTCCAAAAATGTC
AAAGATACAGTCTCAGAAGATCAAAGGGCTATTGAGACTTTTCAACAAAGGATAATTTCGGGAAACCTCC
TCGGATTCCATTGCCCAGCTATCTGTCACTTCATCGAAAGGACAGTAGAAAAGGAAGGTGGCTCCTACAA
ATGCCATCATTGCGATAAAGGAAAGGCTATCATTCAAGATCTCTCTGCCGACAGTGGTCCCAAAGATGGA
CCCCCACCCACGAGGAGCATCGTGGAAAAAGAAGAGGTTCCAACCACGTCTACAAAGCAAGTGGATTGAT
GTGACATCTCCACTGACGTAAGGGATGACGCACAATCCCACTATCCTTCGCAAGACCCTTCCTCTATATA
AGGAAGTTCATTTCATTTGGAGAGGACACGCTCGAGTATAAGAGCTCATTTTTACAACAATTACCAACAA
CAACAAACAACAAACAACATTACAATTACATTTACAATTATCGATACAATGGCAAATCGCGGAGGTGAAT
ATCTGTACGATGAGTTATGGAAATTATGCGCGGGACCTCTTGTTGATGTTCCTCAAGCTCAAGAAAGAGT
TTATTATTTTCCTCAAGGTCACATGGAACAACTCGAAGCGTCAACGCAACAAGTCGACTTAAATACGATG
AAGCCTCTTTTTGTTCTTCCTCCTAAGATTCTCTGCAATGTTATGAACGTTAGTCTTCAGGCGGAGAAAG
ATACGGATGAGGTCTATGCTCAGATTACTTTGATCCCTGTTGGAACTGAAGTTGATGAACCTATGAGTCC
TGATCCCTCTCCTCCTGAGTTGCAAAGGCCGAAAGTTCACTCTTTCAGCAAGGTTTTGACAGCGTCTGAT
ACAAGCACCCATGGTGGCTTTTCTGTTCTAAGGAAACATGCCACGGAATGTCTTCCTCCGCTGGATATGA
CTCAGCAAACCCCGACCCAGGAGTTAGTAGCCGAAGATGTGCACGGTTATCAGTGGAAATTCAAGCATAT
TTTTAGAGGCCAACCACGGAGGCATCTATTGACGACAGGGTGGAGCACCTTTGTTACATCAAAGAGATTG
GTTGCTGGGGACACCTTTGTATTCCTGAGAGGGGAGAACGGAGAGTTGCGAGTTGGAGTCAGACGTGCTA
ATCTTCAACAGAGCAGTATGCCTTCATCCGTTATATCAAGTCATAGTATGCATCTGGGAGTGCTTGCTAC
TGCACGCCATGCTACTCAAACGAAAACTATGTTCATTGTATACTATAAACCAAGGACAAGCCAATTCATC
ATTAGCTTGAACAAATATCTAGAAGCCATGAGCAATAAGTTCTCTGTAGGGATGAGATTTAAGATGCGTT
TTGAGGGAGAGGATTCCCCTGAAAGAAGATATTCTGGCACGGTTATTGGTGTGAAAGACTGCTCCCCTCA
CTGGAAAGACTCAAAATGGCGATGCTTAGAAGTTCATTGGGATGAGCCTGCATCGATTTCAAGACCCAAT
AAGGTTTCACCATGGGAAATTGAACCGTTTGTAAATTCAGAAAACGTTCCCAAATCAGTTATGCTGAAGA
ACAAAAGGCCCCGTCAAGTTAGTGAAGTATCTGCACTTGATGTAGGCATAACAGCTTCAAACCTTTGGAG
CTCTGTTTTGACGCAACCCCATGAGTTTGCACAATCGTGCATCACCTCACAGTGGAGTTCTCCTCAGCAA
TGTCATCGTGATGCAAATGAGGATGCTAAGAAATCTGACTGGCTAAATAACTCTTACTCTGTGTCAAATG
TAGCAAAAGACTCAACACTGAACGACCAAATGGTTTCCCCAGTCGAGCAGAAGAAGCCTGAGACAACCGC
TAATTATAGATTATTTGGAATTGATCTGATGAGTTCCTCCCTAGCGGTTCCTGAGGAGAAAACTGCACCC
ATGCGACCAATCAACATATCCAAACCGACTATGGACAGCCACTCAGACCCAAAATCAGAGATTTCAAAAG
TATCAGAAGAGAAAAAGCAGGAACCTGCGGAGGGATCACCAAAAGAGGTCCAAAGCAAGCAAAGCAGTTC
TACAAGAAGCCGTACCAAGGTGCAGATGCAAGGCGTACCTGTGGGCAGGGCTGTGGATTTAAATGCGCTA
AAGGGGTACAACGAGCTCATAGATGACATTGAGAAGCTGTTTGACATAAAAGGGGAACTGCGGAGTCGCA
ATCAATGGGAAATAGTGTTCACAGACGATGAGGGAGATATGATGCTTGTCGGTGATGACCCATGGCCTGA
GTTCTGCAACATGGTGAAGAGAATATTCATATGGTCGAAAGAGGAAGTGAAGAAAATGACGCCTGGGAAC
CAACTCCGGATGCTGTTAAGGGAAGTTGAAACAACACTAACAACAACTTCCAAAACAGATAATCATTCCA
ACGGTTCGGGCGGGAGCGGTGGAAGCGGCGAAATTCAGCAAGCCACTGCAGGAGTCTCACAAGACACTTC
GGAAAATCCTAACAAAACAATAGTTCCTGCAGCATTACCACAGCTCACCCCTACCTTGGTGTCACTGCTG
GAGGTGATTGAACCCGAGGTGTTGTATGCAGGATATGATAGCTCTGTTCCAGATTCAGCATGGAGAATTA
TGACCACACTCAACATGTTAGGTGGGCGTCAAGTGATTGCAGCAGTGAAATGGGCAAAGGCGATACTAGG
CTTGAGAAACTTACACCTCGATGACCAAATGACCCTGCTACAGTACTCATGGATGTTTCTCATGGCATTT
GCCTTGGGTTGGAGATCATACAGACAATCAAGCGGAAACCTGCTCTGCTTTGCTCCTGATCTGATTATTA
ATGAGCAGAGAATGTCTCTACCCTGCATGTATGACCAATGTAAACACATGCTGTTTGTCTCCTCTGAATT
ACAAAGATTGCAGGTATCCTATGAAGAGTATCTCTGTATGAAAACCTTACTGCTTCTCTCCTCAGTTCCT
AAGGAAGGTCTGAAGAGTCAAGAGTTATTTGATGAGATTCGAATGACTTATATCAAAGAGCTAGGAAAAG
CCATCGTCAAAAGGGAAGGGAACTCCAGTCAGAACTGGCAACGGTTTTACCAACTGACAAAGCTTCTGGA
CTCCATGCATGAGGTGGTTGAGAATCTCCTTACCTACTGCTTCCAGACATTTTTGGATAAGACCATGAGT
ATTGAATTCCCAGAGATGTTAGCTGAAATCATCACTAATCAGATACCAAAATATTCAAATGGAAATATCA
AAAAGCTTCTGTTTCATCAAAAATGAGCTTCTCTAGCTAGAGTCGATCGACAAGCTCGAGTTTCTCCATA
ATAATGTGTGAGTAGTTCCCAGATAAGGGAATTAGGGTTCCTATAGGGTTTCGCTCATGTGTTGAGCATA
TAAGAAACCCTTAGTATGTATTTGTATTTGTAAAATACTTCTATCAATAAAATTTCTAATTCCTAAAACC
AAAATCCAGTACTAAAATCCAGATCGCTATACTGAAGAGCAATTCTGACAGGATATATTGGCGGGTAAAC
CTAAGAGAAAAGAGCGTTTATTAGAATAATCGGATATTTAAAAGGGCGTGAAAAGGTTTATCCGTTCGTC
CATTTGTATGTGCATGCCAACCACAGGGTTCCCCTCGGGATCAAAGTACTTTGATCCAACCCCTCCGCTG
CTATAGTGCAGTCGGCTTCTGACGTTCAGTGCAGCCGTCATCTGAAAACGACATGTCGCACAAGTCCTAA
GTTACGCGACAGGCTGCCGCCCTGCCCTTTTCCTGGCGTTTTCTTGTCGCGTGTTTTAGTCGCATAAAGT
AGAATACTTGCGACTAGAACCGGAGACATTACGCCATGAACAAGAGCGCCGCCGCTGGCCTGCTGGGCTA
TGCCCGCGTCAGCACCGACGACCAGGACTTGACCAACCAACGGGCCGAACTGCACGCGGCCGGCTGCACC
AAGCTGTTTTCCGAGAAGATCACCGGCACCAGGCGCGACCGCCCGGAGCTGGCCAGGATGCTTGACCACC
TACGCCCTGGCGACGTTGTGACAGTGACCAGGCTAGACCGCCTGGCCCGCAGCACCCGCGACCTACTGGA
CATTGCCGAGCGCATCCAGGAGGCCGGCGCGGGCCTGCGTAGCCTGGCAGAGCCGTGGGCCGACACCACC
ACGCCGGCCGGCCGCATGGTGTTGACCGTGTTCGCCGGCATTGCCGAGTTCGAGCGTTCCCTAATCATCG
ACCGCACCCGGAGCGGGCGCGAGGCCGCCAAGGCCCGAGGCGTGAAGTTTGGCCCCCGCCCTACCCTCAC
CCCGGCACAGATCGCGCACGCCCGCGAGCTGATCGACCAGGAAGGCCGCACCGTGAAAGAGGCGGCTGCA
CTGCTTGGCGTGCATCGCTCGACCCTGTACCGCGCACTTGAGCGCAGCGAGGAAGTGACGCCCACCGAGG
CCAGGCGGCGCGGTGCCTTCCGTGAGGACGCATTGACCGAGGCCGACGCCCTGGCGGCCGCCGAGAATGA
ACGCCAAGAGGAACAAGCATGAAACCGCACCAGGACGGCCAGGACGAACCGTTTTTCATTACCGAAGAGA
TCGAGGCGGAGATGATCGCGGCCGGGTACGTGTTCGAGCCGCCCGCGCACCTCTCAACCGTGCGGCTGCA
TGAAATCCTGGCCGGTTTGTCTGATGCCAAGCTGGCGGCCTGGCCGGCCAGCTTGGCCGCTGAAGAAACC
GAGCGCCGCCGTCTAAAAAGGTGATGTGTATTTGAGTAAAACAGCTTGCGTCATGCGGTCGCTGCGTATA
TGATGCGATGAGTAAATAAACAAATACGCAAGGGGAACGCATGAAGGTTATCGCTGTACTTAACCAGAAA
GGCGGGTCAGGCAAGACGACCATCGCAACCCATCTAGCCCGCGCCCTGCAACTCGCCGGGGCCGATGTTC
TGTTAGTCGATTCCGATCCCCAGGGCAGTGCCCGCGATTGGGCGGCCGTGCGGGAAGATCAACCGCTAAC
CGTTGTCGGCATCGACCGCCCGACGATTGACCGCGACGTGAAGGCCATCGGCCGGCGCGACTTCGTAGTG
ATCGACGGAGCGCCCCAGGCGGCGGACTTGGCTGTGTCCGCGATCAAGGCAGCCGACTTCGTGCTGATTC
CGGTGCAGCCAAGCCCTTACGACATATGGGCCACCGCCGACCTGGTGGAGCTGGTTAAGCAGCGCATTGA
GGTCACGGATGGAAGGCTACAAGCGGCCTTTGTCGTGTCGCGGGCGATCAAAGGCACGCGCATCGGCGGT
GAGGTTGCCGAGGCGCTGGCCGGGTACGAGCTGCCCATTCTTGAGTCCCGTATCACGCAGCGCGTGAGCT
ACCCAGGCACTGCCGCCGCCGGCACAACCGTTCTTGAATCAGAACCCGAGGGCGACGCTGCCCGCGAGGT
CCAGGCGCTGGCCGCTGAAATTAAATCAAAACTCATTTGAGTTAATGAGGTAAAGAGAAAATGAGCAAAA
GCACAAACACGCTAAGTGCCGGCCGTCCGAGCGCACGCAGCAGCAAGGCTGCAACGTTGGCCAGCCTGGC
AGACACGCCAGCCATGAAGCGGGTCAACTTTCAGTTGCCGGCGGAGGATCACACCAAGCTGAAGATGTAC
GCGGTACGCCAAGGCAAGACCATTACCGAGCTGCTATCTGAATACATCGCGCAGCTACCAGAGTAAATGA
GCAAATGAATAAATGAGTAGATGAATTTTAGCGGCTAAAGGAGGCGGCATGGAAAATCAAGAACAACCAG
GCACCGACGCCGTGGAATGCCCCATGTGTGGAGGAACGGGCGGTTGGCCAGGCGTAAGCGGCTGGGTTGC
CTGCCGGCCCTGCAATGGCACTGGAACCCCCAAGCCCGAGGAATCGGCGTGAGCGGTCGCAAACCATCCG
GCCCGGTACAAATCGGCGCGGCGCTGGGTGATGACCTGGTGGAGAAGTTGAAGGCCGCGCAGGCCGCCCA
GCGGCAACGCATCGAGGCAGAAGCACGCCCCGGTGAATCGTGGCAAGCGGCCGCTGATCGAATCCGCAAA
GAATCCCGGCAACCGCCGGCAGCCGGTGCGCCGTCGATTAGGAAGCCGCCCAAGGGCGACGAGCAACCAG
ATTTTTTCGTTCCGATGCTCTATGACGTGGGCACCCGCGATAGTCGCAGCATCATGGACGTGGCCGTTTT
CCGTCTGTCGAAGCGTGACCGACGAGCTGGCGAGGTGATCCGCTACGAGCTTCCAGACGGGCACGTAGAG
GTTTCCGCAGGGCCGGCCGGCATGGCCAGTGTGTGGGATTACGACCTGGTACTGATGGCGGTTTCCCATC
TAACCGAATCCATGAACCGATACCGGGAAGGGAAGGGAGACAAGCCCGGCCGCGTGTTCCGTCCACACGT
TGCGGACGTACTCAAGTTCTGCCGGCGAGCCGATGGCGGAAAGCAGAAAGACGACCTGGTAGAAACCTGC
ATTCGGTTAAACACCACGCACGTTGCCATGCAGCGTACGAAGAAGGCCAAGAACGGCCGCCTGGTGACGG
TATCCGAGGGTGAAGCCTTGATTAGCCGCTACAAGATCGTAAAGAGCGAAACCGGGCGGCCGGAGTACAT
CGAGATCGAGCTAGCTGATTGGATGTACCGCGAGATCACAGAAGGCAAGAACCCGGACGTGCTGACGGTT
CACCCCGATTACTTTTTGATCGATCCCGGCATCGGCCGTTTTCTCTACCGCCTGGCACGCCGCGCCGCAG
GCAAGGCAGAAGCCAGATGGTTGTTCAAGACGATCTACGAACGCAGTGGCAGCGCCGGAGAGTTCAAGAA
GTTCTGTTTCACCGTGCGCAAGCTGATCGGGTCAAATGACCTGCCGGAGTACGATTTGAAGGAGGAGGCG
GGGCAGGCTGGCCCGATCCTAGTCATGCGCTACCGCAACCTGATCGAGGGCGAAGCATCCGCCGGTTCCT
AATGTACGGAGCAGATGCTAGGGCAAATTGCCCTAGCAGGGGAAAAAGGTCGAAAAGGACTCTTTCCTGT
GGATAGCACGTACATTGGGAACCCAAAGCCGTACATTGGGAACCGGAACCCGTACATT
